Addgene plasmid #65296: Ii-Str_SBP-EGFP-GPI
Purpose: synchronize trafficking of EGFP-GPI from the ER (RUSH system)
Depositing lab: Franck Perez. Depositing organization: Institut Curie. Publication: Synchronization of secretory protein traffic in populations of cells. Boncompain G, Divoux S, Gareil N, de Forges H, Lescure A, Latreche L, Mercanti V, Jollivet F, Raposo G, Perez F. Nat Methods. 2012 Mar 11;9(5):493-8. doi: 10.1038/nmeth.1928. PubMed 22406856.
Backbone
  Vector backbone: pIRESneo3
  Backbone manufacturer: Clontech
  Vector type: Mammalian Expression
Growth in bacteria
  Bacterial resistance: Ampicillin, 100 μg/mL
  Growth temperature: 37°C
  Growth strain: DH5alpha
  Copy number: High Copy
Gene/Insert
  Gene/Insert name: GPI anchor
  Species: Synthetic
  Promoter: CMV
  Tag / fusion protein: IL-2 Signal Sequence and Streptavidin Binding Protein (SBP) (N terminal on insert); EGFP (N terminal on insert)
  Cloning method: Unknown
  Sequencing primers: 5′ EGFP-C; 3′ SV40pA-R
Terms and licenses: Academic/Nonprofit Terms; Industry Terms: Not Available to Industry
Depositor comments: luminal tagging
How to cite: Ii-Str_SBP-EGFP-GPI was a gift from Franck Perez (Addgene plasmid # 65296 ; http://n2t.net/addgene:65296 ; RRID:Addgene_65296)
