[The description below was written by a language model from this plasmid's Addgene catalogue record and pLannotate feature annotations shown in this document.]
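Description:
Ii-Str_SBP-EGFP-GPI is a bicistronic mammalian expression plasmid built on the pIRESneo3 backbone and designed for the RUSH (retention using selective hooks) system, which synchronizes release of a secretory cargo from the endoplasmic reticulum. It is propagated in E. coli as a high-copy plasmid through a ColE1/pUC-type origin and selected with ampicillin via the β-lactamase gene. No neomycin resistance cassette appears in the feature table. The position downstream of the IRES, which holds the selection marker in the parent backbone, appears to be occupied by the reporter, so the record shows no mammalian selection marker.

A single transcript is driven by the CMV immediate early enhancer and promoter and terminates at an SV40 polyadenylation signal. The first cistron includes a streptavidin coding fragment. By the construct name this is fused to Ii (invariant chain) as the ER-resident "hook", although the Ii portion is not annotated in the feature table. A chimeric intron and the EMCV IRES follow, allowing cap-independent translation of the second cistron, the reporter. This consists of the human IL-2 signal sequence, a streptavidin-binding peptide (SBP, listed in the catalogue fields but not annotated), EGFP, and a C-terminal fragment of human CD59 that evidently supplies the GPI-anchor attachment signal. The depositor notes that the tagging is luminal, so SBP and EGFP face the ER lumen.

In the RUSH approach, the SBP-tagged cargo is held in the ER by binding the streptavidin hook. Adding biotin competes off this interaction and releases EGFP-GPI as a synchronous wave. This allows its transport through the secretory pathway to be followed by fluorescence imaging in populations of cells.
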