Features (pLannotate 1.2.2; 21 found; start..end, strand, type, name):
     40..84      -  misc_feature   bom (fragment): basis of mobility region from pBR322
    239..618     +  enhancer       CMV enhancer: human cytomegalovirus immediate early enhancer
    619..822     +  promoter       CMV promoter: human cytomegalovirus (CMV) immediate early promoter
    818..851     +  LTR            5' LTR (truncated) (fragment): truncated 5' long terminal repeat (LTR) from HIV-1
    867..885     +  promoter       T7 promoter: promoter for bacteriophage T7 RNA polymerase
   1234..1746    +  CDS            SAV_STRAV (fragment): Experimental evidence at protein level: Swiss-Prot protein existence level 1. The biological function of streptavidin is not known. Forms a strong non-covalent specific complex with biotin (one molecule of biotin per subunit of streptavidin). From Streptomyces avidinii.
   2298..2527    +  intron         chimeric intron: chimera between introns from adenovirus and immunoglobulin heavy chain genes
   2696..3158    +  misc_feature   IRES: internal ribosome entry site (IRES) of the encephalomyocarditis virus (EMCV)
   3185..3243    +  sig_peptide    IL-2 signal sequence: human interleukin-2 signal sequence
   3365..4078    +  CDS            EGFP: EGFP is a basic (constitutively fluorescent) green fluorescent protein published in 1996, derived from Aequorea victoria. It is reported to be a rapidly-maturing weak dimer with moderate acid sensitivity.
   4088..4174    +  CDS            CD59 (fragment): CD59_HUMAN - Also known as MIC11, MIN1, MIN2, MIN3, MSK21. Experimental evidence at protein level: Swiss-Prot protein existence level 1. The soluble form from urine retains its specific complement binding activity, but exhibits greatly reduced ability to inhibit MAC assembly on cell membranes. From Homo sapiens (Human).
   4212..4296    +  CDS            large T antigen (fragment): large T antigen from SV40 (simian virus 40)
   4319..4440    +  polyA_signal   SV40 poly(A) signal: SV40 polyadenylation signal
   4451..4502    +  polyA_signal   SV40 poly(A) signal (fragment): SV40 polyadenylation signal
   4566..4582    -  protein_bind   lac operator: The lac repressor binds to the lac operator to inhibit transcription in E. coli. This inhibition can be relieved by adding lactose or isopropyl-β-D-thiogalactopyranoside (IPTG). lac repressor encoded by lacI
   4590..4620    -  promoter       lac promoter: promoter for the E. coli lac operon
   4635..4656    -  protein_bind   CAP binding site: CAP binding activates transcription in the presence of cAMP. E. coli catabolite activator protein
   4669..4761    -  CDS            lacI (fragment): lac repressor; lacI; The lac repressor binds to the lac operator to inhibit transcription in E. coli. This inhibition can be relieved by adding lactose or isopropyl-β-D-thiogalactopyranoside (IPTG).
   4944..5532    -  rep_origin     ori: high-copy-number ColE1/pMB1/pBR322/pUC origin of replication
   5703..6563    -  CDS            AmpR: β-lactamase; bla; confers resistance to ampicillin, carbenicillin, and related antibiotics
   6564..6668    -  promoter       AmpR promoter: bla
>Addgene plasmid #65296 | Ii-Str_SBP-EGFP-GPI | depositor full sequence | sequence record 110504 | Full Sequence
CGTCGACGGATCGGGAGATCTCCCGATCCCCTATGGTCGACTCTCAGTACAATCTGCTCTGATGCCGCAT
AGTTAAGCCAGTATCTGCTCCCTGCTTGTGTGTTGGAGGTCGCTGAGTAGTGCGCGAGCAAAATTTAAGC
TACAACAAGGCAAGGCTTGACCGACAATTGCATGAAGAATCTGCTTAGGGTTAGGCGTTTTGCGCTGCTT
CGCGATGTACGGGCCAGATATACGCGTTGACATTGATTATTGACTAGTTATTAATAGTAATCAATTACGG
GGTCATTAGTTCATAGCCCATATATGGAGTTCCGCGTTACATAACTTACGGTAAATGGCCCGCCTGGCTG
ACCGCCCAACGACCCCCGCCCATTGACGTCAATAATGACGTATGTTCCCATAGTAACGCCAATAGGGACT
TTCCATTGACGTCAATGGGTGGACTATTTACGGTAAACTGCCCACTTGGCAGTACATCAAGTGTATCATA
TGCCAAGTACGCCCCCTATTGACGTCAATGACGGTAAATGGCCCGCCTGGCATTATGCCCAGTACATGAC
CTTATGGGACTTTCCTACTTGGCAGTACATCTACGTATTAGTCATCGCTATTACCATGGTGATGCGGTTT
TGGCAGTACATCAATGGGCGTGGATAGCGGTTTGACTCACGGGGATTTCCAAGTCTCCACCCCATTGACG
TCAATGGGAGTTTGTTTTGGCACCAAAATCAACGGGACTTTCCAAAATGTCGTAACAACTCCGCCCCATT
GACGCAAATGGGCGGTAGGCGTGTACGGTGGGAGGTCTATATAAGCAGAGCTCTCTGGCTAACTAGAGAA
CCCACTGCTTACTGGCTTATCGAAATTAATACGACTCACTATAGGGAGACCCAAGCTTGGTACCGAGCTC
GGATCGATATCTGCGGCCTAGCTAGCGCTTAAGGCCTGTTAACCGGTCGTACGTCTCCGGATTCGAATTA
ATTCGGATCCGTGATGCACAGGAGGAGAGCCAGGGCCTGTCGGGAAGATCAAAAGCCAGTCATCGATGAT
CAGCGCGACCTTATCTCCAACAATGAGCAACTGCCCATGCTGGGCCGGCGCCCTGGGGCCCCGGAGAGCA
AGTGCAGCCGCGGAGCCCTGTACACAGGCTTTTCCATCCTGGTGACTCTGCTCCTCGCTGGCCAGGCCAC
CACCGCCTACTTCCTGTACCAGCAGCAGGGCCGGCTGGACAAACTGACAGTCACCTCCCAGAACCTGCAG
CTCGAGATGGACCCTAGCAAAGACTCAAAAGCTCAGGTGTCCGCTGCCGAGGCTGGCATTACTGGAACAT
GGTACAATCAGCTCGGGAGCACCTTTATTGTGACTGCTGGAGCCGATGGAGCCCTCACCGGAACATACGA
ATCTGCTGTGGGAAACGCCGAATCACGGTACGTCCTCACTGGCCGATACGATAGTGCCCCTGCCACCGAC
GGATCTGGGACTGCCCTGGGATGGACTGTCGCTTGGAAAAACAACTACCGGAATGCTCATTCTGCCACAA
CATGGAGTGGACAGTACGTGGGAGGCGCTGAGGCTAGAATCAATACACAGTGGCTGCTCACATCTGGCAC
AACCGAGGCAAATGCTTGGAAATCCACCCTGGTGGGACATGACACATTCACCAAAGTGAAACCCTCCGCC
GCTTCAATCGATGCCGCCAAAAAAGCCGGAGTCAACAACGGCAATCCTCTGGATGCCGTCCAGCAGGTCG
ACTATCCGTACGACGTACCAGACTACGCACTCGACCTGCAGCTGGAGAACCTGCGCATGAAGCTTCCCAA
GCCTCCCAAGCCTGTGAGCAAGATGCGCATGGCCACCCCGCTGCTGATGCATGCGCTGCCCATGGGAGCC
CTGCCCCAGGGGCCCATGCAGAATGCCACCAAGTATGGCAACATGACAGAGGACCATGTGATGCACCTGC
TCCAGAATGCTGACCCCCTGAAGGTGTACCCGCCACTGAAGGGGAGCTTCCCGGAGAACCTGAGACACCT
TAAGAACACCATGGAGACCATAGACTGGAAGGTCTTTGAGAGCTGGATGCACCATTGGCTCCTGTTTGAA
ATGAGCAGGCACTCCTTGGAGCAAAAGCCCACTGACGCTCCACCGAAAGAGTCACTGGAACTGGAGGACC
CGTCTTCTGGGCTGGGTGTGACCAAGCAGGATCTGGGCCCAGTCCCCATGTGAGGATCCGCGGCCGCATA
GATAACTGATCCAGTGTGCTGGAATTAATTCGCTGTCTGCGAGGGCCAGCTGTTGGGGTGAGTACTCCCT
CTCAAAAGCGGGCATGACTTCTGCGCTAAGATTGTCAGTTTCCAAAAACGAGGAGGATTTGATATTCACC
TGGCCCGCGGTGATGCCTTTGAGGGTGGCCGCGTCCATCTGGTCAGAAAAGACAATCTTTTTGTTGTCAA
GCTTGAGGTGTGGCAGGCTTGAGATCTGGCCATACACTTGAGTGACAATGACATCCACTTTGCCTTTCTC
TCCACAGGTGTCCACTCCCAGGTCCAACTGCAGGTCGAGCATGCATCTAGGGCGGCCAATTCCGCCCCTC
TCCCTCCCCCCCCCCTAACGTTACTGGCCGAAGCCGCTTGGAATAAGGCCGGTGTGCGTTTGTCTATATG
TTATTTTCCACCATATTGCCGTCTTTTGGCAATGTGAGGGCCCGGAAACCTGGCCCTGTCTTCTTGACGA
GCATTCCTAGGGGTCTTTCCCCTCTCGCCAAAGGAATGCAAGGTCTGTTGAATGTCGTGAAGGAAGCAGT
TCCTCTGGAAGCTTCTTGAAGACAAACAACGTCTGTAGCGACCCTTTGCAGGCAGCGGAACCCCCCACCT
GGCGACAGGTGCCTCTGCGGCCAAAAGCCACGTGTATAAGATACACCTGCAAAGGCGGCACAACCCCAGT
GCCACGTTGTGAGTTGGATAGTTGTGGAAAGAGTCAAATGGCTCTCCTCAAGCGTATTCAACAAGGGGCT
GAAGGATGCCCAGAAGGTACCCCATTGTATGGGATCTGATCTGGGGCCTCGGTGCACATGCTTTACATGT
GTTTAGTCGAGGTTAAAAAAACGTCTAGGCCCCCCGAACCACGGGGACGTGGTTTTCCTTTGAAAAACAC
GATGATAAGCTTGCCACAACCCGGGAGGCGCGCCATGTACAGGATGCAACTCCTGTCTTGCATTGCACTA
AGTCTTGCACTTGTCACGAATTCCGACGAGAAGACCACTGGTTGGCGAGGTGGACACGTTGTTGAAGGAC
TGGCTGGGGAACTTGAACAACTTCGTGCACGACTGGAGCATCACCCACAAGGTCAACGTGAACCACCTGC
AGGTGTGAGCAAGGGCGAGGAGCTGTTCACCGGGGTGGTGCCCATCCTGGTCGAGCTGGACGGCGACGTA
AACGGCCACAAGTTCAGCGTGTCCGGCGAGGGCGAGGGCGATGCCACCTACGGCAAGCTGACCCTGAAGT
TCATCTGCACCACCGGCAAGCTGCCCGTGCCCTGGCCCACCCTCGTGACCACCCTGACCTACGGCGTGCA
GTGCTTCAGCCGCTACCCCGACCACATGAAGCAGCACGACTTCTTCAAGTCCGCCATGCCCGAAGGCTAC
GTCCAGGAGCGCACCATCTTCTTCAAGGACGACGGCAACTACAAGACCCGCGCCGAGGTGAAGTTCGAGG
GCGACACCCTGGTGAACCGCATCGAGCTGAAGGGCATCGACTTCAAGGAGGACGGCAACATCCTGGGGCA
CAAGCTGGAGTACAACTACAACAGCCACAACGTCTATATCATGGCCGACAAGCAGAAGAACGGCATCAAG
GTGAACTTCAAGATCCGCCACAACATCGAGGACGGCAGCGTGCAGCTCGCCGACCACTACCAGCAGAACA
CCCCCATCGGCGACGGCCCCGTGCTGCTGCCCGACAACCACTACCTGAGCACCCAGTCCGCCCTGAGCAA
AGACCCCAACGAGAAGCGCGATCACATGGTCCTGCTGGAGTTCGTGACCGCCGCCGGGATCACTCTCGGC
ATGGACGAGCTGTACAAGGGCCGGCCACTGGAAAATGGCGGAACCTCTCTGTCTGAAAAAACTGTGCTGC
TGCTGGTGACTCCCTTTCTGGCCGCTGCTTGGTCCCTCCACCCATGAGGCCTCGAGGGCCAATTAATTAA
CTCTAGATAACTGATCATAATCAGCCATACCACATTTGTAGAGGTTTTACTTGCTTTAAAAAACCTCCCA
CACCTCCCCCTGAACCTGAAACATAAAATGAATGCAATTGTTGTTGTTAACTTGTTTATTGCAGCTTATA
ATGGTTACAAATAAAGCAATAGCATCACAAATTTCACAAATAAAGCATTTTTTTCACTGCATTCTAGTTG
TGGTTTGTCCAAACTCATCAATGTATCTTAACGCGTCGAGTGCATTCTAGTTGTGGTTTGTCCAAACTCA
TCAATGTATCTTATCATGTCTGTATACCGTCGACCTCTAGCTAGAGCTTGGCGTAATCATGGTCATAGCT
GTTTCCTGTGTGAAATTGTTATCCGCTCACAATTCCACACAACATACGAGCCGGAAGCATAAAGTGTAAA
GCCTGGGGTGCCTAATGAGTGAGCTAACTCACATTAATTGCGTTGCGCTCACTGCCCGCTTTCCAGTCGG
GAAACCTGTCGTGCCAGCTGCATTAATGAATCGGCCAACGCGCGGGGAGAGGCGGTTTGCGTATTGGGCG
CTCTTCCGCTTCCTCGCTCACTGACTCGCTGCGCTCGGTCGTTCGGCTGCGGCGAGCGGTATCAGCTCAC
TCAAAGGCGGTAATACGGTTATCCACAGAATCAGGGGATAACGCAGGAAAGAACATGTGAGCAAAAGGCC
AGCAAAAGGCCAGGAACCGTAAAAAGGCCGCGTTGCTGGCGTTTTTCCATAGGCTCCGCCCCCCTGACGA
GCATCACAAAAATCGACGCTCAAGTCAGAGGTGGCGAAACCCGACAGGACTATAAAGATACCAGGCGTTT
CCCCCTGGAAGCTCCCTCGTGCGCTCTCCTGTTCCGACCCTGCCGCTTACCGGATACCTGTCCGCCTTTC
TCCCTTCGGGAAGCGTGGCGCTTTCTCAATGCTCACGCTGTAGGTATCTCAGTTCGGTGTAGGTCGTTCG
CTCCAAGCTGGGCTGTGTGCACGAACCCCCCGTTCAGCCCGACCGCTGCGCCTTATCCGGTAACTATCGT
CTTGAGTCCAACCCGGTAAGACACGACTTATCGCCACTGGCAGCAGCCACTGGTAACAGGATTAGCAGAG
CGAGGTATGTAGGCGGTGCTACAGAGTTCTTGAAGTGGTGGCCTAACTACGGCTACACTAGAAGGACAGT
ATTTGGTATCTGCGCTCTGCTGAAGCCAGTTACCTTCGGAAAAAGAGTTGGTAGCTCTTGATCCGGCAAA
CAAACCACCGCTGGTAGCGGTGGTTTTTTTGTTTGCAAGCAGCAGATTACGCGCAGAAAAAAAGGATCTC
AAGAAGATCCTTTGATCTTTTCTACGGGGTCTGACGCTCAGTGGAACGAAAACTCACGTTAAGGGATTTT
GGTCATGAGATTATCAAAAAGGATCTTCACCTAGATCCTTTTAAATTAAAAATGAAGTTTTAAATCAATC
TAAAGTATATATGAGTAAACTTGGTCTGACAGTTACCAATGCTTAATCAGTGAGGCACCTATCTCAGCGA
TCTGTCTATTTCGTTCATCCATAGTTGCCTGACTCCCCGTCGTGTAGATAACTACGATACGGGAGGGCTT
ACCATCTGGCCCCAGTGCTGCAATGATACCGCGAGACCCACGCTCACCGGCTCCAGATTTATCAGCAATA
AACCAGCCAGCCGGAAGGGCCGAGCGCAGAAGTGGTCCTGCAACTTTATCCGCCTCCATCCAGTCTATTA
ATTGTTGCCGGGAAGCTAGAGTAAGTAGTTCGCCAGTTAATAGTTTGCGCAACGTTGTTGCCATTGCTAC
AGGCATCGTGGTGTCACGCTCGTCGTTTGGTATGGCTTCATTCAGCTCCGGTTCCCAACGATCAAGGCGA
GTTACATGATCCCCCATGTTGTGCAAAAAAGCGGTTAGCTCCTTCGGTCCTCCGATCGTTGTCAGAAGTA
AGTTGGCCGCAGTGTTATCACTCATGGTTATGGCAGCACTGCATAATTCTCTTACTGTCATGCCATCCGT
AAGATGCTTTTCTGTGACTGGTGAGTACTCAACCAAGTCATTCTGAGAATAGTGTATGCGGCGACCGAGT
TGCTCTTGCCCGGCGTCAATACGGGATAATACCGCGCCACATAGCAGAACTTTAAAAGTGCTCATCATTG
GAAAACGTTCTTCGGGGCGAAAACTCTCAAGGATCTTACCGCTGTTGAGATCCAGTTCGATGTAACCCAC
TCGTGCACCCAACTGATCTTCAGCATCTTTTACTTTCACCAGCGTTTCTGGGTGAGCAAAAACAGGAAGG
CAAAATGCCGCAAAAAAGGGAATAAGGGCGACACGGAAATGTTGAATACTCATACTCTTCCTTTTTCAAT
ATTATTGAAGCATTTATCAGGGTTATTGTCTCATGAGCGGATACATATTTGAATGTATTTAGAAAAATAA
ACAAATAGGGGTTCCGCGCACATTTCCCCGAAAAGTGCCACCTGA
