>Addgene plasmid #65296 | Ii-Str_SBP-EGFP-GPI | addgene partial sequence | sequence record 114839 | IRES-F 5'-TGGCTCTCCTCAAGCGTATT-3'
ATTGTATGGGATCTGATCTGGGGCCTCGGTGCACATGCTTTACATGTGTTTAGTCGAGGTTAAAAAAACG
TCTAGGCCCCCCGAACCACGGGGACGTGGTTTTCCTTTGAAAAACACGATGATAAGCTTGCCACAACCCG
GGAGGCGCGCCATGTACAGGATGCAACTCCTGTCTTGCATTGCACTAAGTCTTGCACTTGTCACGAATTC
CGACGAGAAGACCACTGGTTGGCGAGGTGGACACGTTGTTGAAGGACTGGCTGGGGAACTTGAACAACTT
CGTGCACGACTGGAGCATCACCCACAAGGTCAACGTGAACCACCTGCAGGTGTGAGCAAGGGCGAGGAGC
TGTTCACCGGGGTGGTGCCCATCCTGGTCGAGCTGGACGGCGACGTAAACGGCCACAAGTTCAGCGTGTC
CGGCGAGGGCGAGGGCGATGCCACCTACGGCAAGCTGACCCTGAAGTTCATCTGCACCACCGGCAAGCTG
CCCGTGCCCTGGCCCACCCTCGTGACCACCCTGACCTACGGCGTGCAGTGCTTCAGCCGCTACCCCGACC
ACATGAAGCAGCACGACTTCTTCAAGTCCGCCATGCCCGAAGGCTACGTCCAGGAGCGCACCATCTTCTT
CAAGGACGACGGCAACTACAAGACCCGCGCCGAGGTGAAGTTCGAGGGCGACACCCTGGTGAACCGCATC
GAGCTGAAGGGCATCGACTTCAAGGAGGACGGCAACATCCTGGGGCACAAGCTGGAGTACAACTACAACA
G
