>Addgene plasmid #65296 | Ii-Str_SBP-EGFP-GPI | addgene partial sequence | sequence record 114841 | SV40pA-R 5'-GAAATTTGTGATGCTATTGC-3'
TTGCATTCATTTTATGTTTCAGGTTCAGGGGGAGGTGTGGGAGGTTTTTTAAAGCAAGTAAAACCTCTAC
AAATGTGGTATGGCTGATTATGATCAGTTATCTAGAGTTAATTAATTGGCCCTCGAGGCCTCATGGGTGG
AGGGACCAAGCAGCGGCCAGAAAGGGAGTCACCAGCAGCAGCACAGTTTTTTCAGACAGAGAGGTTCCGC
CATTTTCCAGTGGCCGGCCCTTGTACAGCTCGTCCATGCCGAGAGTGATCCCGGCGGCGGTCACGAACTC
CAGCAGGACCATGTGATCGCGCTTCTCGTTGGGGTCTTTGCTCAGGGCGGACTGGGTGCTCAGGTAGTGG
TTGTCGGGCAGCAGCACGGGGCCGTCGCCGATGGGGGTGTTCTGCTGGTAGTGGTCGGCGAGCTGCACGC
TGCCGTCCTCGATGTTGTGGCGGATCTTGAAGTTCACCTTGATGCCGTTCTTCTGCTTGTCGGCCATGAT
ATAGACGTTGTGGCTGTTGTAGTTGTACTCCAGCTTGTGCCCCAGGATGTTGCCGTCCTCCTTGAAGTCG
ATGCCCTTCAGCTCGATGCGGTTCACCAGGGTGTCGCCCTCGAACTTCACCTCGGCGCGGGTCTTGTAGT
TGCCGTCGTCCTTGAAGAAGATGGTGCGCTCCTGGACGTAGCCTTCGGGCATGGCGGACTTGAAGAAGTC
GTGCTGCTTCATGTGGTC
